>Addgene plasmid #204962 | TaraACR3-pmCherry-C1 | addgene full sequence | sequence record 405384 | Addgene NGS Result
GTAATCAATTACGGGGTCATTAGTTCATAGCCCATATATGGAGTTCCGCGTTACATAACTTACGGTAAAT
GGCCCGCCTGGCTGACCGCCCAACGACCCCCGCCCATTGACGTCAATAATGACGTATGTTCCCATAGTAA
CGCCAATAGGGACTTTCCATTGACGTCAATGGGTGGAGTATTTACGGTAAACTGCCCACTTGGCAGTACA
TCAAGTGTATCATATGCCAAGTACGCCCCCTATTGACGTCAATGACGGTAAATGGCCCGCCTGGCATTAT
GCCCAGTACATGACCTTATGGGACTTTCCTACTTGGCAGTACATCTACGTATTAGTCATCGCTATTACCA
TGGTGATGCGGTTTTGGCAGTACATCAATGGGCGTGGATAGCGGTTTGACTCACGGGGATTTCCAAGTCT
CCACCCCATTGACGTCAATGGGAGTTTGTTTTGGCACCAAAATCAACGGGACTTTCCAAAATGTCGTAAC
AACTCCGCCCCATTGACGCAAATGGGCGGTAGGCGTGTACGGTGGGAGGTCTATATAAGCAGAGCTGGTT
TAGTGAACCGTCAGATCCGCTAGCCACCATGTTCGGCGTGATCCTGATCCTGAAGAACTTCTTTCTGCTG
ACCCTGAAGAAGCTGAAGAAGCCTAACATGAATTACGAGCTGTGCAACGAGGACAACGTGTACGAGCTGG
CCGATAATCAGAAGTCTCGGCAGCTGTTCGTGACCATCCTGAGCGCCATCGAGTTCATCATCCTGCTGTT
TTCCTGGCGCAACAAGATGACAGGCTGGGAGCCACTGTGGGTGGTGGGAGTGGAGGTGGTGAATTACTTC
ATCGGCATCTTTCCAGGACCTGACGGATTCGGCTCTGCCGGCGATCTGATCCTGGCCAACGGCTATAGGA
TGCCCTGGCTGAGATTTGTGGGCTGGCTGATCACCTGTCCTGTGCTGCTGATGGGACTGGTGGCAATGAC
CACACACGGAGGAAACTCCCCAACCGTGCGGCTGGTGCCCCTGCTGATCTCTAATCAGTGCATGATCCTG
TGCGGCATCACAGCCAGCTCCTACTCTAATGACATGCTGAAGTGGATGATCTATATCACCGCCGTGTCTT
TCGGCAGCGTGGTGTTTACAATGAGCGCCCAGTGCCTGCTGGAGATGCACAAGCTGTGCTGTCGGTTCCG
CGGCTACCACAAGCTGAGGGTGCAGATCTGCAGCTGTCTGTATATGGTGTCCTTTCTGCTGGGCTGGCTG
TGCTTCCCCTTTGCCTACACCCTGGGCAGACCTGGCACAAACCTGATCTATCCAGAGACCGAGGAGTGGT
TCATGGTCATCGGCGACCTGCTGAGCAAGAATCTGTTTGCCGCCCTGACAGTGATCATCCGCCACTACAT
CCTGCCACACTGCCAGGATTCCGAGGGCTCTACCAGGAGACCCAGCGGCATCATCAACGCCGAGACAATC
GCCCAGCTGGGCCTGTCCAAGACCATGCAGACAAATCCTGGACCGGTGGTGAGCAAGGGCGAGGAGGATA
ACATGGCCATCATCAAGGAGTTCATGCGCTTCAAGGTGCACATGGAGGGCTCCGTGAACGGCCACGAGTT
CGAGATCGAGGGCGAGGGCGAGGGCCGCCCCTACGAGGGCACCCAGACCGCCAAGCTGAAGGTGACCAAG
GGTGGCCCCCTGCCCTTCGCCTGGGACATCCTGTCCCCTCAGTTCATGTACGGCTCCAAGGCCTACGTGA
AGCACCCCGCCGACATCCCCGACTACTTGAAGCTGTCCTTCCCCGAGGGCTTCAAGTGGGAGCGCGTGAT
GAACTTCGAGGACGGCGGCGTGGTGACCGTGACCCAGGACTCCTCCCTGCAGGACGGCGAGTTCATCTAC
AAGGTGAAGCTGCGCGGCACCAACTTCCCCTCCGACGGCCCCGTAATGCAGAAGAAGACCATGGGCTGGG
AGGCCTCCTCCGAGCGGATGTACCCCGAGGACGGCGCCCTGAAGGGCGAGATCAAGCAGAGGCTGAAGCT
GAAGGACGGCGGCCACTACGACGCTGAGGTCAAGACCACCTACAAGGCCAAGAAGCCCGTGCAGCTGCCC
GGCGCCTACAACGTCAACATCAAGTTGGACATCACCTCCCACAACGAGGACTACACCATCGTGGAACAGT
ACGAACGCGCCGAGGGCCGCCACTCCACCGGCGGCATGGACGAGCTGTACAAGTAAGAGCTCAAGCTTCG
AATTCTGCAGTCGACGGTACCGCGGGCCCGGGATCCACCGGATCTAGATAACTGATCATAATCAGCCATA
CCACATTTGTAGAGGTTTTACTTGCTTTAAAAAACCTCCCACACCTCCCCCTGAACCTGAAACATAAAAT
GAATGCAATTGTTGTTGTTAACTTGTTTATTGCAGCTTATAATGGTTACAAATAAAGCAATAGCATCACA
AATTTCACAAATAAAGCATTTTTTTCACTGCATTCTAGTTGTGGTTTGTCCAAACTCATCAATGTATCTT
AACGCGTAAATTGTAAGCGTTAATATTTTGTTAAAATTCGCGTTAAATTTTTGTTAAATCAGCTCATTTT
TTAACCAATAGGCCGAAATCGGCAAAATCCCTTATAAATCAAAAGAATAGACCGAGATAGGGT
[37 nt withheld, positions 2654-2690]
AAAGAACGTGGACTCCAACGTCAAAGG
[49 nt withheld, positions 2718-2766]
T
[91 nt withheld, positions 2768-2858]
G
[124 nt withheld, positions 2860-2983]
CAGGTGGCACTTTTCGGGGAAATGTGCGCGGAACCCCTATTTGTTTATTTTTCTAAATACATTCAAATAT
GTATCCGCTCATGAGACAATAACCCTGATAAATGCTTCAATAATATTGAAAAAGGAAGAGTCCTGAGGCG
GAAAGAACCAGCTGTGGAATGTGTGTCAGTTAGGGTGTGGAAAGTCCCCAGGCTCCCCAGCAGGCAGAAG
TATGCAAAGCATGCATCTCAATTAGTCAGCAACCAGGTGTGGAAAGTCCCCAGGCTCCCCAGCAGGCAGA
AGTATGCAAAGCATGCATCTCAATTAGTCAGCAACCATAGTCCCGCCCCTAACTCCGCCCATCCCGCCCC
TAACTCCGCCCAGTTCCGCCCATTCTCCGCCCCATGGCTGACTAATTTTTTTTATTTATGCAGAGGCCGA
GGCCGCCTCGGCCTCTGAGCTATTCCAGAAGTAGTGAGGAGGCTTTTTTGGAGGCCTAGGCTTTTGCAAA
GATCGATCAAGAGACAGGATGAGGATCGTTTCGCATGATTGAACAAGATGGATTGCACGCAGGTTCTCCG
GCCGCTTGGGTGGAGAGGCTATTCGGCTATGACTGGGCACAACAGACAATCGGCTGCTCTGATGCCGCCG
TGTTCCGGCTGTCAGCGCAGGGGCGCCCGGTTCTTTTTGTCAAGACCGACCTGTCCGGTGCCCTGAATGA
ACTGCAAGACGAGGCAGCGCGGCTATCGTGGCTGGCCACGACGGGCGTTCCTTGCGCAGCTGTGCTCGAC
GTTGTCACTGAAGCGGGAAGGGACTGGCTGCTATTGGGCGAAGTGCCGGGGCAGGATCTCCTGTCATCTC
ACCTTGCTCCTGCCGAGAAAGTATCCATCATGGCTGATGCAATGCGGCGGCTGCATACGCTTGATCCGGC
TACCTGCCCATTCGACCACCAAGCGAAACATCGCATCGAGCGAGCACGTACTCGGATGGAAGCCGGTCTT
GTCGATCAGGATGATCTGGACGAAGAGCATCAGGGGCTCGCGCCAGCCGAACTGTTCGCCAGGCTCAAGG
CGAGCATGCCCGACGGCGAGGATCTCGTCGTGACCCATGGCGATGCCTGCTTGCCGAATATCATGGTGGA
AAATGGCCGCTTTTCTGGATTCATCGACTGTGGCCGGCTGGGTGTGGCGGACCGCTATCAGGACATAGCG
TTGGCTACCCGTGATATTGCTGAAGAGCTTGGCGGCGAATGGGCTGACCGCTTCCTCGTGCTTTACGGTA
TCGCCGCTCCCGATTCGCAGCGCATCGCCTTCTATCGCCTTCTTGACGAGTTCTTCTGAGCGGGACTCTG
GGGTTCGAAATGACCGACCAAGCGACGCCCAACCTGCCATCACGAGATTTCGATTCCACCGCCGCCTTCT
ATGAAAGGTTGGGCTTCGGAATCGTTTTCCGGGACGCCGGCTGGATGATCCTCCAGCGCGGGGATCTCAT
GCTGGAGTTCTTCGCCCACCCTAGGGGGAGGCTAACTGAAACACGGAAGGAGACAATACCGGAAGGAACC
CGCGCTATGACGGCAATAAAAAGACAGAATAAAACGCACGGTGTTGGGTCGTTTGTTCATAAACGCGGGG
TTCGGTCCCAGGGCTGGCACTCTGTCGATACCCCACCGAGACCCCATTGGGGCCAATACGCCCGCGTTTC
TTCCTTTTCCCCACCCCACCCCCCAAGTTCGGGTGAAGGCCCAGGGCTCGCAGCCAACGTCGGGGCGGCA
GGCCCTGCCATAGCCTCAGGTTACTCATATATACTTTAGATTGATTTAAAACTTCATTTTTAATTTAAAA
GGATCTAGGTGAAGATCCTTTTTGATAATCTCATGACCAAAATCCCTTAACGTGAGTTTTCGTTCCACTG
AGCGTCAGACCCCGTAGAAAAGATCAAAGGATCTTCTTGAGATCCTTTTTTTCTGCGCGTAATCTGCTGC
TTGCAAACAAAAAAACCACCGCTACCAGCGGTGGTTTGTTTGCCGGATCAAGAGCTACCAACTCTTTTTC
CGAAGGTAACTGGCTTCAGCAGAGCGCAGATACCAAATACTGTTCTTCTAGTGTAGCCGTAGTTAGGCCA
CCACTTCAAGAACTCTGTAGCACCGCCTACATACCTCGCTCTGCTAATCCTGTTACCAGTGGCTGCTGCC
AGTGGCGATAAGTCGTGTCTTACCGGGTTGGACTCAAGACGATAGTTACCGGATAAGGCGCAGCGGTCGG
GCTGAACGGGGGGTTCGTGCACACAGCCCAGCTTGGAGCGAACGACCTACACCGAACTGAGATACCTACA
GCGTGAGCTATGAGAAAGCGCCACGCTTCCCGAAGGGAGAAAGGCGGACAGGTATCCGGTAAGCGGCAGG
GTCGGAACAGGAGAGCGCACGAGGGAGCTTCCAGGGGGAAACGCCTGGTATCTTTATAGTCCTGTCGGGT
TTCGCCACCTCTGACTTGAGCGTCGATTTTTGTGATGCTCGTCAGGGGGGCGGAGCCTATGGAAAAACGC
CAGCAACGCGGCCTTTTTACGGTTCCTGGCCTTTTGCTGGCCTTTTGCTCACATGTTCTTTCCTGCGTTA
TCCCCTGATTCTGTGGATAACCGTATTACCGCCATGCATTAGTTATTAATA
Features (pLannotate 1.2.2; 14 found; start..end, strand, type, name):
     49..352     +  enhancer       CMV enhancer: human cytomegalovirus immediate early enhancer
    353..556     +  promoter       CMV promoter: human cytomegalovirus (CMV) immediate early promoter
   1517..2225    +  CDS            mCherry (fragment): monomeric derivative of DsRed fluorescent protein (Shaner et al., 2004) mammalian codon-optimized
   2227..2276    +  misc_feature   MCS (fragment): multiple cloning site
   2293..2377    +  CDS            large T antigen (fragment): large T antigen from SV40 (simian virus 40)
   2400..2521    +  polyA_signal   SV40 poly(A) signal: SV40 polyadenylation signal
   2555..2983    -  rep_origin     f1 ori (sequence partly withheld): f1 bacteriophage origin of replication; arrow indicates direction of (+) strand synthesis
   3010..3114    +  promoter       AmpR promoter: bla
   3116..3473    +  promoter       SV40 promoter: SV40 enhancer and early promoter
   3508..4302    +  CDS            NeoR/KanR: aminoglycoside phosphotransferase from Tn5; aph(3')-II (or nptII); confers resistance to neomycin, kanamycin, and G418 (Geneticin®)
   4323..4475    +  CDS            ble (fragment): BLE_KLEPN - Experimental evidence at protein level: Swiss-Prot protein existence level 1. Binding protein with a strong affinity to the bleomycin family of antibiotics. Binds to CL990; an antimitotic-antibiotic compound. From Klebsiella pneumoniae.
   4534..4581    +  polyA_signal   HSV TK poly(A) signal: herpes simplex virus thymidine kinase polyadenylation signal (Cole and Stacy, 1985)
   4672..4688    -  polyA_signal   bGH poly(A) signal (fragment): bovine growth hormone polyadenylation signal
   4910..5498    +  rep_origin     ori: high-copy-number ColE1/pMB1/pBR322/pUC origin of replication
