[The description below was written by a language model from this plasmid's Addgene catalogue record and pLannotate feature annotations shown in this document.]
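Description:
TaraACR3-pmCherry-C1 is a mammalian expression plasmid built on the pEGFP-C1 backbone, in which the fluorescent protein is mCherry rather than EGFP. It expresses TaraACR3, an anion-conducting channelrhodopsin according to the associated publication on red-light-sensitive optogenetic inhibitors; the source species is recorded as unknown. The 921 bp insert was cloned between NheI and BshTI sites downstream of the human cytomegalovirus immediate early enhancer and promoter. It sits upstream of and in frame with mCherry, so the fluorescent protein is fused to the C terminus of the channel. The automated feature table does not annotate the opsin coding sequence itself, but it leaves an unannotated gap between the CMV promoter and mCherry that matches the expected insert position. After mCherry come remnants of the multiple cloning site and the SV40 polyadenylation signal, which terminates the transcript.

The rest of the 5.6 kb plasmid is standard for this vector family. A high-copy ColE1/pUC-type origin supports propagation in E. coli, and an f1 origin is also present. A single Tn5 aminoglycoside phosphotransferase gene (NeoR/KanR) is driven by tandem bacterial (bla) and SV40 early promoters and ends in the HSV TK polyadenylation signal. This arrangement gives kanamycin resistance in bacteria and G418 selection in mammalian cells. The short large T antigen, ble and bGH poly(A) fragments in the annotation are most likely residual backbone sequence or partial matches rather than functional elements.

The construct is intended for expressing the channel in cultured mammalian cells. The mCherry fusion allows expressing cells and channel localisation to be seen, for example when characterising light-gated anion currents.
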