Addgene plasmid #204962: TaraACR3-pmCherry-C1
Purpose: Expression of TaraACR3 in fusion with mCherry in mammalian cells
Depositing lab: Peter Hegemann. Depositing organization: Humboldt-Universitaet zu Berlin. Publication: Robust optogenetic inhibition with red-light-sensitive anion-conducting channelrhodopsins. Oppermann J, Rozenberg A, Fabrin T, Gonzalez-Cabrera C, Parker R, Beja O, Prigge M, Hegemann P. eLife. 2024 Oct 14;12:RP90100. doi: 10.7554/eLife.90100. PubMed 39401075.
Backbone
  Vector backbone: pEGFP-C1
  Backbone size w/o insert (bp): 3986
  Total vector size (bp): 5624
  Vector type: Mammalian Expression
  Selectable markers: Neomycin (select with G418)
Growth in bacteria
  Bacterial resistance: Kanamycin, 50 μg/mL
  Growth temperature: 37°C
  Growth strain: DH5alpha
  Copy number: High Copy
Gene/Insert
  Gene/Insert name: TaraACR3
  Species: unknown
  Insert size (bp): 921
  Promoter: CMV (+ enhancer)
  Tag / fusion protein: mCherry (C terminal on insert)
  Cloning method: Restriction Enzyme; 5′ cloning site NheI (not destroyed); 3′ cloning site BshTI (not destroyed)
  Sequencing primers: 5′ CMV-fwd: GCAAATGGGCGGTAGGCGT; 3′ EGFP-C1-rev: AACCATTATAAGCTGCAATAAAC
Terms and licenses: Academic/Nonprofit Terms; Industry Terms: Not Available to Industry
Depositor comments: Please visit https://doi.org/10.1101/2023.06.09.544329 for bioRxiv preprint.
How to cite: TaraACR3-pmCherry-C1 was a gift from Peter Hegemann (Addgene plasmid # 204962 ; http://n2t.net/addgene:204962 ; RRID:Addgene_204962)
