>Addgene plasmid #204962 | TaraACR3-pmCherry-C1 | depositor partial sequence | sequence record 399263 | TaraACR3
ATGTTCGGCGTGATCCTGATCCTGAAGAACTTCTTTCTGCTGACCCTGAAGAAGCTGAAGAAGCCTAACA
TGAATTACGAGCTGTGCAACGAGGACAACGTGTACGAGCTGGCCGATAATCAGAAGTCTCGGCAGCTGTT
CGTGACCATCCTGAGCGCCATCGAGTTCATCATCCTGCTGTTTTCCTGGCGCAACAAGATGACAGGCTGG
GAGCCACTGTGGGTGGTGGGAGTGGAGGTGGTGAATTACTTCATCGGCATCTTTCCAGGACCTGACGGAT
TCGGCTCTGCCGGCGATCTGATCCTGGCCAACGGCTATAGGATGCCCTGGCTGAGATTTGTGGGCTGGCT
GATCACCTGTCCTGTGCTGCTGATGGGACTGGTGGCAATGACCACACACGGAGGAAACTCCCCAACCGTG
CGGCTGGTGCCCCTGCTGATCTCTAATCAGTGCATGATCCTGTGCGGCATCACAGCCAGCTCCTACTCTA
ATGACATGCTGAAGTGGATGATCTATATCACCGCCGTGTCTTTCGGCAGCGTGGTGTTTACAATGAGCGC
CCAGTGCCTGCTGGAGATGCACAAGCTGTGCTGTCGGTTCCGCGGCTACCACAAGCTGAGGGTGCAGATC
TGCAGCTGTCTGTATATGGTGTCCTTTCTGCTGGGCTGGCTGTGCTTCCCCTTTGCCTACACCCTGGGCA
GACCTGGCACAAACCTGATCTATCCAGAGACCGAGGAGTGGTTCATGGTCATCGGCGACCTGCTGAGCAA
GAATCTGTTTGCCGCCCTGACAGTGATCATCCGCCACTACATCCTGCCACACTGCCAGGATTCCGAGGGC
TCTACCAGGAGACCCAGCGGCATCATCAACGCCGAGACAATCGCCCAGCTGGGCCTGTCCAAGACCATGC
AGACAAATCCT
